Addgene plasmid #45959: pENTR-L4-UBI-L1R
Depositing lab: Patrick Salmon. Depositing organization: University of Geneva. Publication: Lentiviral vectors. Giry-Laterriere M, Verhoeyen E, Salmon P. Methods Mol Biol. 2011;737:183-209. doi: 10.1007/978-1-61779-095-9_8. PubMed 21590398.
Backbone
  Vector backbone: pDONRP4P1R
  Backbone manufacturer: Invitrogen
  Backbone size w/o insert (bp): 4777
  Total vector size (bp): 3878
  Vector type: pENTR plasmid
Growth in bacteria
  Bacterial resistance: Kanamycin, 50 μg/mL
  Growth temperature: 37°C
  Growth strain: Top10
  Copy number: High Copy
Gene/Insert
  Gene/Insert name: human UBI promoter (alt name: Ubiquitin c promoter)
  Species: H. sapiens (human), Synthetic
  Insert size (bp): 1221
  Entrez Gene: UBC (a.k.a. HMG20)
  Promoter: Ubiquitin
  Cloning method: Gateway Cloning
  Sequencing primers: 5′ M13f; 3′ M13r
Terms and licenses: Academic/Nonprofit Terms; Industry Terms: Not Available to Industry
Depositor comments: More information can be found at http://medweb2.unige.ch/salmon/lentilab/lentivectors.html NOTE: There are some discrepancies between Addgene's quality control sequence and the assembled sequence from the depositor. These differences should not affect plasmid function.
How to cite: pENTR-L4-UBI-L1R was a gift from Patrick Salmon (Addgene plasmid # 45959 ; http://n2t.net/addgene:45959 ; RRID:Addgene_45959)
