[The description below was written by a language model from this plasmid's Addgene catalogue record and pLannotate feature annotations shown in this document.]
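Description:
pENTR-L4-UBI-L1R is a Gateway entry clone made by recombining the human ubiquitin C (UBC) promoter into Invitrogen's pDONR P4-P1R donor vector. It is a small (about 3.9 kb) bacterial plasmid that serves purely as a cloning intermediate. It is propagated in E. coli through a high-copy ColE1/pUC-type origin and selected with kanamycin via the aph(3')-Ia resistance gene. The finished plasmid is smaller than the empty donor backbone because the BP reaction replaces the donor's counter-selection cassette with the roughly 1.2 kb insert. rrnB T1 and T2 transcription terminators lie upstream of the recombination cassette to insulate it from plasmid-derived transcription. A T7 promoter and short lacZα and lacI remnants are also annotated, along with M13 primer sites used for sequencing.

The payload is the UbC promoter alone, with no downstream coding sequence. As the name indicates, it is flanked by attL4 and attR1 sites. The automated annotation labels these flanks somewhat differently (an attL1 fragment overlapping an attB4 core on one side, attR4 on the other), which probably reflects the similarity among mutant att sites rather than a different architecture. This L4/R1 configuration is the 5' element position in MultiSite Gateway assembly. In an LR reaction it is combined with an attL1–attL2 entry clone carrying a gene of interest and a destination vector bearing attR4 and attR2 sites, placing the constitutive, broadly active ubiquitin promoter directly upstream of the transgene.

The associated publication concerns lentiviral vectors, so the plasmid appears to be one module of a promoter toolkit for building lentiviral expression constructs. The depositor notes minor discrepancies between the assembled sequence and the repository's quality-control sequence, which are not expected to affect function.
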