Features (pLannotate 1.2.2; 12 found; start..end, strand, type, name):
      1..44      +  terminator     rrnB T1 terminator: Escherichia coli rrnB; transcription terminator T1 from the E. coli rrnB gene
     91..127     -  CDS            lacZα (fragment): LacZα fragment of β-galactosidase; lacZ fragment
    166..251     +  protein_bind   attL1 (fragment): mutant version of attL; recombination site for the Gateway® LR reaction LR Clonase™
    242..262     +  protein_bind   attB4: mutant version of attB; core recombination site for the Gateway® BP reaction BP Clonase™
    280..1490    +  promoter       UbC promoter: human ubiquitin C promoter
   1497..1621    +  protein_bind   attR4: mutant version of attR; recombination site for the Gateway® LR reaction LR Clonase™
   1694..1712    -  promoter       T7 promoter: promoter for bacteriophage T7 RNA polymerase
   1846..2655    +  CDS            KanR: aminoglycoside phosphotransferase; aph(3')-Ia; confers resistance to kanamycin in bacteria or G418 (Geneticin®) in eukaryotes
   2802..3390    +  rep_origin     ori: high-copy-number ColE1/pMB1/pBR322/pUC origin of replication
   3573..3665    +  CDS            lacI (fragment): lac repressor; lacI; The lac repressor binds to the lac operator to inhibit transcription in E. coli. This inhibition can be relieved by adding lactose or isopropyl-β-D-thiogalactopyranoside (IPTG).
   3720..3747    -  terminator     rrnB T2 terminator: transcription terminator T2 from the E. coli rrnB gene
   3839..3878    -  terminator     rrnB T1 terminator (fragment): Escherichia coli rrnB; transcription terminator T1 from the E. coli rrnB gene
>Addgene plasmid #45959 | pENTR-L4-UBI-L1R | depositor full sequence | sequence record 64552 | pENTR-L4-UBI-L1R sequence 3878 bps
ATAAAACGAAAGGCCCAGTCTTCCGACTGAGCCTTTCGTTTTATTTGATGCCTGGCAGTTCCCTACTCTC
GCGTTAACGCTAGCATGGATGTTTTCCCAGTCACGACGTTGTAAAACGACGGCCAGTCTTAAGCTCGGGC
CCGCGTTAACGCTACCATGGAGCTCCAAATAATGATTTTATTTTGACTGATAGTGACCTGTTCGTTGCAA
CAAATTGATAAGCAATGCTTTTTTATAATGCCAACTTTGTATAGAAAAGTTGTTAATTAAGGGTGCAGCG
GCCTCCGCGCCGGGTTTTGGCGCCTCCCGCGGGCGCCCCCCTCCTCACGGCGAGCGCTGCCACGTCAGAC
GAAGGGCGCAGGAGCGTTCCTGATCCTTCCGCCCGGACGCTCAGGACAGCGGCCCGCTGCTCATAAGACT
CGGCCTTAGAACCCCAGTATCAGCAGAAGGACATTTTAGGACGGGACTTGGGTGACTCTAGGGCACTGGT
TTTCTTTCCAGAGAGCGGAACAGGCGAGGAAAAGTAGTCCCTTCTCGGCGATTCTGCGGAGGGATCTCCG
TGGGGCGGTGAACGCCGATGATTATATAAGGACGCGCCGGGTGTGGCACAGCTAGTTCCGTCGCAGCCGG
GATTTGGGTCGCGGTTCTTGTTTGTGGATCGCTGTGATCGTCACTTGGTGAGTTGCGGGCTGCTGGGCTG
GCCGGGGCTTTCGTGGCCGCCGGGCCGCTCGGTGGGACGGAAGCGTGTGGAGAGACCGCCAAGGGCTGTA
GTCTGGGTCCGCGAGCAAGGTTGCCCTGAACTGGGGGTTGGGGGGAGCGCACAAAATGGCGGCTGTTCCC
GAGTCTTGAATGGAAGACGCTTGTAAGGCGGGCTGTGAGGTCGTTGAAACAAGGTGGGGGGCATGGTGGG
CGGCAAGAACCCAAGGTCTTGAGGCCTTCGCTAATGCGGGAAAGCTCTTATTCGGGTGAGATGGGCTGGG
GCACCATCTGGGGACCCTGACGTGAAGTTTGTCACTGACTGGAGAACTCGGGTTTGTCGTCTGGTTGCGG
GGGCGGCAGTTATGCGGTGCCGTTGGGCAGTGCACCCGTACCTTTGGGAGCGCGCGCCTCGTCGTGTCGT
GACGTCACCCGTTCTGTTGGCTTATAATGCAGGGTGGGGCCACCTGCCGGTAGGTGTGCGGTAGGCTTTT
CTCCGTCGCAGGACGCAGGGTTCGGGCCTAGGGTAGGCTCTCCTGAATCGACAGGCGCCGGACCTCTGGT
GAGGGGAGGGATAAGTGAGGCGTCAGTTTCTTTGGTCGGTTTTATGTACCTATCTTCTTAAGTAGCTGAA
GCTCCGGTTTTGAACTATGCGCTCGGGGTTGGCGAGTGTGTTTTGTGAAGTTTTTTAGGCACCTTTTGAA
ATGTAATCATTTGGGTCAATATGTAATTTTCAGTGTTAGACTAGTAAATTGTCCGCTAAATTCTGGCCGT
TTTTGGCTTTTTTGTTAGACAGGATCCCAACTTTGTACAAAAAAGTTGAACGAGAAACGTAAAATGATAT
AAATATCAATATATTAAATTAGATTTTGCATAAAAAACAGACTACATAATACTGTAAAACACAACATATG
CAGTCACTATGAATCAACTACTTAGATGGTATTAGTGACCTGTAGAATTCGAGCTCTAGAGCTGCAGGGC
GGCCGCGATATCCCCTATAGTGAGTCGTATTACATGGTCATAGCTGTTTCCTGGCAGCTCTGGCCCGTGT
CTCAAAATCTCTGATGTTACATTGCACAAGATAAAAATATATCATCATGAACAATAAAACTGTCTGCTTA
CATAAACAGTAATACAAGGGGTGTTATGAGCCATATTCAACGGGAAACGTCGAGGCCGCGATTAAATTCC
AACATGGATGCTGATTTATATGGGTATAAATGGGCTCGCGATAATGTCGGGCAATCAGGTGCGACAATCT
ATCGCTTGTATGGGAAGCCCGATGCGCCAGAGTTGTTTCTGAAACATGGCAAAGGTAGCGTTGCCAATGA
TGTTACAGATGAGATGGTCAGACTAAACTGGCTGACGGAATTTATGCCTCTTCCGACCATCAAGCATTTT
ATCCGTACTCCTGATGATGCATGGTTACTCACCACTGCGATCCCCGGAAAAACAGCATTCCAGGTATTAG
AAGAATATCCTGATTCAGGTGAAAATATTGTTGATGCGCTGGCAGTGTTCCTGCGCCGGTTGCATTCGAT
TCCTGTTTGTAATTGTCCTTTTAACAGCGATCGCGTATTTCGTCTCGCTCAGGCGCAATCACGAATGAAT
AACGGTTTGGTTGATGCGAGTGATTTTGATGACGAGCGTAATGGCTGGCCTGTTGAACAAGTCTGGAAAG
AAATGCATAAACTTTTGCCATTCTCACCGGATTCAGTCGTCACTCATGGTGATTTCTCACTTGATAACCT
TATTTTTGACGAGGGGAAATTAATAGGTTGTATTGATGTTGGACGAGTCGGAATCGCAGACCGATACCAG
GATCTTGCCATCCTATGGAACTGCCTCGGTGAGTTTTCTCCTTCATTACAGAAACGGCTTTTTCAAAAAT
ATGGTATTGATAATCCTGATATGAATAAATTGCAGTTTCATTTGATGCTCGATGAGTTTTTCTAATCAGA
ATTGGTTAATTGGTTGTAACACTGGCAGAGCATTACGCTGACTTGACGGGACGGCGCAAGCTCATGACCA
AAATCCCTTAACGTGAGTTACGCGTCGTTCCACTGAGCGTCAGACCCCGTAGAAAAGATCAAAGGATCTT
CTTGAGATCCTTTTTTTCTGCGCGTAATCTGCTGCTTGCAAACAAAAAAACCACCGCTACCAGCGGTGGT
TTGTTTGCCGGATCAAGAGCTACCAACTCTTTTTCCGAAGGTAACTGGCTTCAGCAGAGCGCAGATACCA
AATACTGTCCTTCTAGTGTAGCCGTAGTTAGGCCACCACTTCAAGAACTCTGTAGCACCGCCTACATACC
TCGCTCTGCTAATCCTGTTACCAGTGGCTGCTGCCAGTGGCGATAAGTCGTGTCTTACCGGGTTGGACTC
AAGACGATAGTTACCGGATAAGGCGCAGCGGTCGGGCTGAACGGGGGGTTCGTGCACACAGCCCAGCTTG
GAGCGAACGACCTACACCGAACTGAGATACCTACAGCGTGAGCATTGAGAAAGCGCCACGCTTCCCGAAG
GGAGAAAGGCGGACAGGTATCCGGTAAGCGGCAGGGTCGGAACAGGAGAGCGCACGAGGGAGCTTCCAGG
GGGAAACGCCTGGTATCTTTATAGTCCTGTCGGGTTTCGCCACCTCTGACTTGAGCGTCGATTTTTGTGA
TGCTCGTCAGGGGGGCGGAGCCTATGGAAAAACGCCAGCAACGCGGCCTTTTTACGGTTCCTGGCCTTTT
GCTGGCCTTTTGCTCACATGTTCTTTCCTGCGTTATCCCCTGATTCTGTGGATAACCGTATTACCGCCTT
TGAGTGAGCTGATACCGCTCGCCGCAGCCGAACGACCGAGCGCAGCGAGTCAGTGAGCGAGGAAGCGGAA
GAGCGCCCAATACGCAAACCGCCTCTCCCCGCGCGTTGGCCGATTCATTAATGCAGCTGGCACGACAGGT
TTCCCGACTGGAAAGCGGGCAGTGAGCGCAACGCAATTAATACGCGTACCGCTAGCCAGGAAGAGTTTGT
AGAAACGCAAAAAGGCCATCCGTCAGGATGGCCTTCTGCTTAGTTTGATGCCTGGCAGTTTATGGCGGGC
GTCCTGCCCGCCACCCTCCGGGCCGTTGCTTCACAACGTTCAAATCCGCTCCCGGCGGATTTGTCCTACT
CAGGAGAGCGTTCACCGACAAACAACAG
