>Addgene plasmid #45959 | pENTR-L4-UBI-L1R | addgene partial sequence | sequence record 67971 | M13-rev 5'-CAGGAAACAGCTATGACC-3'
CTATAGGGGATATCGCGGCCGCCCTGCAGCTCTAGAGCTCGAATTCTACAGGTCACTAATACCATCTAAG
TAGTTGGTTCATAGTGACTGCATATGTTGTGTTTTACAGTATTATGTAGTCTGTTTTTTATGCAAAATCT
AATTTAATATATTGATATTTATATCATTTTACGTTTCTCGTTCAACTTTTTTGTACAAAGTTGGGATCCT
GTCTAACAAAAAAGCCAAAAACGGCCAGAATTTAGCGGACAATTTACTAGTCTAACACTGAAAATTACAT
ATTGACCCAAATGATTACATTTCAAAAGGTGCCTAAAAAACTTCACAAAACACACTCGCCAACCCCGAGC
GCATAGTTCAAAACCGGAGCTTCAGCTACTTAAGAAGATAGGTACATAAAACCGACCAAAGAAACTGACG
CCTCACTTATCCCTCCCCTCACCAGAGGTCCGGCGCCTGTCGATTCAGGAGAGCCTACCCTAGGCCCGAA
CCCTGCGTCCTGCGACGGAGAAAAGCCTACCGCACACCTACCGGCAGGTGGCCCCACCCTGCATTATAAG
CCAACAGAACGGGTGACGTCACGACACGACGAGGGCGCGCGCTCCCAAAGGTACGGGTGCACTGCCCAAC
GGCACCGCCATAACTGCCGCCCCCGCAACAGACGACAAACCGAGTTCTCCAGTCAGTGACAAACTTCACG
TCAGGGTCCCCAGATGGTGCCCCAGCCCATCTCACCCGAATAAGAGCTTTCCCGCATTAGCGAAGGCCTC
AAGACCTTGGGTTCTTGCCGCCCACCA
